Addgene plasmid #214523: AiP1708 - pAAV-AiE2407m-minBG-SYFP2-WPRE-BGHpA
Purpose: AiE2407m is an enhancer sequence, designed to drive AAV-mediated transgene expression in specific populations of brain cells
Depositing lab: Allen Institute for Brain Science & Bosiljka Tasic. Depositing organization: Allen Institute. Publication: A suite of enhancer AAVs and transgenic mouse lines for genetic access to cortical cell types. Ben-Simon Y, Hooper M, Narayan S, Daigle TL, Dwivedi D, Way SW, Oster A, Stafford DA, Mich JK, Taormina MJ, Martinez RA, Opitz-Araya X, Roth JR, Alexander JR, Allen S, Amster A, Arbuckle J, Ayala A, Baker PM, Bakken TE, Barcelli T, Barta S, Bendrick J, Bertagnolli D, Bielstein C, Bishwakarma P, Bowlus J, Boyer G, Brouner K, Casian B, Casper T, Chakka AB, Chakrabarty R, Chance RK, Chavan S, Clark M, Colbert K, Collman F, Daniel S, Departee M, DiValentin P, Donadio N, Dotson N, Egdorf T, Fliss T, Gabitto M, Garcia J, Gary A, Gasperini M, Gloe J, Goldy J, Gore BB, Graybuck L, Greisman N, Haeseleer F, Halterman C, Haradon Z, Hastings SD, Helback O, Ho W, Hockemeyer D, Huang C, Huff S, Hunker A, Johansen N, Jones D, Juneau Z, Kalmbach B, Kannan M, Khem S, Kussick E, Kutsal R, Larsen R, Lee C, Lee AY, Leibly M, Lenz GH, Li S, Liang E, Lusk N, Madigan Z, Malloy J, Malone J, McCue R, Melchor J, Mollenkopf T, Moosman S, Morin E, Newman D, Ng L, Ngo K, Omstead V, Otto S, Oyama A, Pena N, Pham T, Phillips E, Pom CA, Potekhina L, Ransford S, Ray PL, Rette D, Reynoldson C, Rimorin C, Rocha D, Ruiz A, Sanchez REA, Sawyer L, Sedeno-Cortes A, Sevigny JP, Shapovalova N, Shepard N, Shulga L, Sigler AR, Siverts L, Soliman S, Somasundaram S, Staats B, Stewart K, Szelenyi E, Tieu M, Trader C, Tran A, van Velthoven CTJ, Walker M, Wang Y, Weed N, Wirthlin M, Wood T, Wynalda B, Yao Z, Zhou T, Ariza J, Dee N, Reding M, Ronellenfitch K, Mufti S, Sunkin SM, Smith KA, Esposito L, Waters J, Thyagarajan B, Yao S, Lein ES, Zeng H, Levi BP, Ngai J, Ting JT, Tasic B. Cell. 2025 May 16:S0092-8674(25)00513-6. doi: 10.1016/j.cell.2025.05.002. PubMed 40403729.
Backbone
  Vector backbone: pAAV2
  Vector type: AAV
Growth in bacteria
  Bacterial resistance: Ampicillin, 100 μg/mL
  Growth temperature: 37°C
  Growth strain: NEB Stable
  Copy number: High Copy
Gene/Insert
  Gene/Insert name: SYFP2
  Species: Synthetic
  Promoter: minBG
  Cloning method: Gibson Cloning
Terms and licenses: Academic/Nonprofit Terms; Industry Terms: Not Available to Industry
Depositor comments: 5' Cloning Site: SgrAI (destroyed), 3' Cloning Site: SgrAI (destroyed). Please visit https://doi.org/10.1101/2024.06.10.597244 for bioRxiv preprint.
How to cite: AiP1708 - pAAV-AiE2407m-minBG-SYFP2-WPRE-BGHpA was a gift from Allen Institute for Brain Science & Bosiljka Tasic (Addgene plasmid # 214523 ; http://n2t.net/addgene:214523 ; RRID:Addgene_214523)
