[The description below was written by a language model from this plasmid's Addgene catalogue record and pLannotate feature annotations shown in this document.]
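Description:
AiP1708 - pAAV-AiE2407m-minBG-SYFP2-WPRE-BGHpA is an AAV transfer plasmid built on a pAAV2 backbone, intended for packaging a reporter genome into recombinant adeno-associated virus for delivery to brain tissue. The sequenced plasmid is 4,860 nt. In bacteria it is maintained by a high-copy ColE1/pUC-type origin and selected with ampicillin through the β-lactamase gene and its native promoter. An f1 phage origin is also present, and short remnants of the pBR322 bom and rop regions were detected as backbone fragments.

The payload lies between AAV2 inverted terminal repeats, which supply the signals for replication and encapsidation of the intervening DNA. The right ITR is annotated in full, whereas the left one was detected only as two short fragments, which may reflect the difficulty of sequencing or matching these structured repeats. According to the catalogue entry, the enhancer AiE2407m sits upstream of the minimal beta-globin promoter (minBG); neither element is called in the automated feature table, but the unannotated stretch between the left ITR and the reporter is where they would lie. A minimal promoter has little activity on its own, so expression depends on the enhancer, which was designed to direct transgene expression to specific populations of brain cells. The record does not say which populations. The expressed gene is SYFP2, a rapidly maturing monomeric yellow fluorescent protein derived from Aequorea victoria. It is followed by a WPRE (annotated as two fragments, suggesting a shortened or variant form) to boost transcript stability and expression, and by a bovine growth hormone polyadenylation signal.

The construct belongs to a collection of enhancer AAVs developed for genetic access to cortical cell types, with SYFP2 fluorescence serving to label the cells in which the enhancer is active.
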