Features (pLannotate 1.2.2; 14 found; start..end, strand, type, name):
    201..228     +  repeat_region  AAV2 ITR (fragment): inverted terminal repeat of adeno-associated virus serotype 2 inverted
    257..284     +  repeat_region  AAV2 ITR (fragment): inverted terminal repeat of adeno-associated virus serotype 2 inverted
   1067..1783    +  CDS            SYFP2: SYFP2 is a basic (constitutively fluorescent) yellow fluorescent protein published in 2006, derived from Aequorea victoria. It is reported to be a very rapidly-maturing monomer with moderate acid sensitivity.
   1823..1980    +  misc_feature   WPRE (fragment): woodchuck hepatitis virus posttranscriptional regulatory element
   1986..2066    +  misc_feature   WPRE (fragment): woodchuck hepatitis virus posttranscriptional regulatory element
   2083..2194    +  polyA_signal   bGH poly(A) signal: bovine growth hormone polyadenylation signal
   2312..2452    +  repeat_region  AAV2 ITR: inverted terminal repeat of adeno-associated virus serotype 2 inverted
   2457..2508    -  misc_feature   bom (fragment): basis of mobility region from pBR322
   2527..2982    +  rep_origin     f1 ori (sequence partly withheld): f1 bacteriophage origin of replication; arrow indicates direction of (+) strand synthesis
   2983..3032    -  misc_feature   bom (fragment): basis of mobility region from pBR322
   3134..3169    -  CDS            rop (fragment): Rop protein, which maintains plasmids at low copy number; rop
   3264..3368    +  promoter       AmpR promoter: bla
   3369..4229    +  CDS            AmpR: β-lactamase; bla; confers resistance to ampicillin, carbenicillin, and related antibiotics
   4400..128     +  rep_origin     ori (across the origin): high-copy-number ColE1/pMB1/pBR322/pUC origin of replication
>Addgene plasmid #214523 | AiP1708 - pAAV-AiE2407m-minBG-SYFP2-WPRE-BGHpA | addgene full sequence | sequence record 432551 | Addgene NGS Result
CAGGAGAGCGCACGAGGGAGCTTCCAGGGGGAAACGCCTGGTATCTTTATAGTCCTGTCGGGTTTCGCCA
CCTCTGACTTGAGCGTCGATTTTTGTGATGCTCGTCAGGGGGGCGGAGCCTATGGAAAAACGCCAGCAAC
GCGGCCTTTTTACGGTTCCTGGCCTTTTGCTGGCCTTTTGCTCACATGTCCTGCAGGCAGCTGCGCGCTC
GCTCGCTCACTGAGGCCGCCCGGGCGTCGGGCGACCTTTGGTCGCCCGGCCTCAGTGAGCGAGCGAGCGC
GCAGAGAGGGAGTGGCCAACTCCATCACTAGGGGTTCCTGCGGCCGCACGCGTTGTAAGAGTAATAATCG
ACCCGCCTGGCATTGCTGCTGAACATTAAGACACAAATGGAAATGAAACACATTGACAAATACCATCCGT
GGCATGGGGTAGAGCCATCCAAGGTGTGCCGTGTGACAAGAAGATGAGGAGTCCTTTGGGATGAGTCACC
TGGCCAGGGTCAAATGAGAGGCAGTACAGAGACTAGAAACCAGCTCTCCCCAATCTGACTCTCCTGAGAA
GGGGCTCTGTCCCCACATAAGTCACTCATCTCCCACTCTGATTCTCCCTGTTCAAAACATCTCTGTATTC
ATAGGTCCAACGGACACCCACACCTCCTTCCCACTTTAAGCTCCTAAATGCAATCATGCTACGTACTCAG
ACCTATATTAGCCATGCAAGAAGGATGCAGTGTGTATCCAAGAACAAACACTTCATTAAGCCCTAGATTT
AATTAACTTAAATCATTTTCCATCCCAGCTCCCATGTCCCACTTGAAATAGAGAGCCATTTTAAGTGTAG
TCCCTAACTCTTAACTAGAAGTTCTGATTTTAGTGGTTTTGAATCAGACTCGACATTAATAGCTCACTGT
CTTCATCTGCCCCCGAGGTAGCTTCCTCCCCCATGTGATTAATTTCATTTTTCTCCGGAGCTCGGGCTGG
GCATAAAAGTCAGGGCAGAGCCATCTATTGCTTACATTTGCTTCTGGGATCCAGATCTTTCGAAGCTAGC
GCTACCGGTCGCCACCATGGTGAGCAAGGGCGAGGAGCTGTTCACCGGGGTGGTGCCCATCCTGGTCGAG
CTGGACGGCGACGTAAACGGCCACAAGTTCAGCGTGTCCGGCGAGGGCGAGGGCGATGCCACCTACGGCA
AGCTGACCCTGAAGCTGATCTGCACCACCGGCAAGCTGCCCGTGCCCTGGCCCACCCTCGTGACCACCCT
GGGCTACGGCGTGCAGTGCTTCGCCCGCTACCCCGACCACATGAAGCAGCACGACTTCTTCAAGTCCGCC
ATGCCCGAAGGCTACGTCCAGGAGCGCACCATCTTCTTCAAGGACGACGGCAACTACAAGACCCGCGCCG
AGGTGAAGTTCGAGGGCGACACCCTGGTGAACCGCATCGAGCTGAAGGGCATCGACTTCAAGGAGGACGG
CAACATCCTGGGGCACAAGCTGGAGTACAACTACAACAGCCACAACGTCTATATCACCGCCGACAAGCAG
AAGAACGGCATCAAGGCCAACTTCAAGATCCGCCACAACATCGAGGACGGCGGCGTGCAGCTCGCCGACC
ACTACCAGCAGAACACCCCCATCGGCGACGGCCCCGTGCTGCTGCCCGACAACCACTACCTGAGCTACCA
GTCCAAGCTGAGCAAAGACCCCAACGAGAAGCGCGATCACATGGTCCTGCTGGAGTTCGTGACCGCCGCC
GGGATCACTCTCGGCATGGACGAGCTGTACAAGTAAGTCGACGGCGCGCCGCGGCCGCGAATTCGATATC
ATAATCAACCTCTGGATTACAAAATTTGTGAAAGATTGACTGGTATTCTTAACTATGTTGCTCCTTTTAC
GCTATGTGGATACGCTGCTTTAATGCCTTTGTATCATGCTATTGCTTCCCGTATGGCTTTCATTTTCTCC
TCCTTGTATAAATCCTGGTTAGTTCTTGCCACGGCGGAACTCATCGCCGCCTGCCTTGCCCGCTGCTGGA
CAGGGGCTCGGCTGTTGGGCACTGACAATTCCGTGGCTCGAGAGATCTTCGACTGTGCCTTCTAGTTGCC
AGCCATCTGTTGTTTGCCCCTCCCCCGTGCCTTCCTTGACCCTGGAAGGTGCCACTCCCACTGTCCTTTC
CTAATAAAATGAGGAAATTGCATCGCATTGTCTGAGTAGGTGTCATTCTATTCTGGGGGGTGGGGTGGGG
CAGGACAGCAAGGGGGAGGATTGGGAAGACAATAGCAGGCATGAGATCTCACGTGCGGACCGAGCGGCCG
CAGGAACCCCTAGTGATGGAGTTGGCCACTCCCTCTCTGCGCGCTCGCTCGCTCACTGAGGCCGGGCGAC
CAAAGGTCGCCCGACGCCCGGGCTTTGCCCGGGCGGCCTCAGTGAGCGAGCGAGCGCGCAGCTGCCTGCA
GGGGCGCCTGATGCGGTATTTTCTCCTTACGCATCTGTGCGGTATTTCACACCGCATA
[95 nt withheld, positions 2509-2603]
T
[46 nt withheld, positions 2605-2650]
C
[141 nt withheld, positions 2652-2792]
CCTTTGACGTTGGAGTCCACGTTCTTT
[37 nt withheld, positions 2820-2856]
ACTCTATCTCGGGCTATTCTTTTGATTTATAAGGGATTTTGCCGATTTCGGTCTATTGGTTAAAAAATGA
GCTGATTTAACAAAAATTTAACGCGAATTTTAACAAAATATTAACGTTTACAATTTTATGGTGCACTCTC
AGTACAATCTGCTCTGATGCCGCATAGTTAAGCCAGCCCCGACACCCGCCAACACCCGCTGACGCGCCCT
GACGGGCTTGTCTGCTCCCGGCATCCGCTTACAGACAAGCTGTGACCGTCTCCGGGAGCTGCATGTGTCA
GAGGTTTTCACCGTCATCACCGAAACGCGCGAGACGAAAGGGCCTCGTGATACGCCTATTTTTATAGGTT
AATGTCATGATAATAATGGTTTCTTAGACGTCAGGTGGCACTTTTCGGGGAAATGTGCGCGGAACCCCTA
TTTGTTTATTTTTCTAAATACATTCAAATATGTATCCGCTCATGAGACAATAACCCTGATAAATGCTTCA
ATAATATTGAAAAAGGAAGAGTATGAGTATTCAACATTTCCGTGTCGCCCTTATTCCCTTTTTTGCGGCA
TTTTGCCTTCCTGTTTTTGCTCACCCAGAAACGCTGGTGAAAGTAAAAGATGCTGAAGATCAGTTGGGTG
CACGAGTGGGTTACATCGAACTGGATCTCAACAGCGGTAAGATCCTTGAGAGTTTTCGCCCCGAAGAACG
TTTTCCAATGATGAGCACTTTTAAAGTTCTGCTATGTGGCGCGGTATTATCCCGTATTGACGCCGGGCAA
GAGCAACTCGGTCGCCGCATACACTATTCTCAGAATGACTTGGTTGAGTACTCACCAGTCACAGAAAAGC
ATCTTACGGATGGCATGACAGTAAGAGAATTATGCAGTGCTGCCATAACCATGAGTGATAACACTGCGGC
CAACTTACTTCTGACAACGATCGGAGGACCGAAGGAGCTAACCGCTTTTTTGCACAACATGGGGGATCAT
GTAACTCGCCTTGATCGTTGGGAACCGGAGCTGAATGAAGCCATACCAAACGACGAGCGTGACACCACGA
TGCCTGTAGCAATGGCAACAACGTTGCGCAAACTATTAACTGGCGAACTACTTACTCTAGCTTCCCGGCA
ACAATTAATAGACTGGATGGAGGCGGATAAAGTTGCAGGACCACTTCTGCGCTCGGCCCTTCCGGCTGGC
TGGTTTATTGCTGATAAATCTGGAGCCGGTGAGCGTGGGTCTCGCGGTATCATTGCAGCACTGGGGCCAG
ATGGTAAGCCCTCCCGTATCGTAGTTATCTACACGACGGGGAGTCAGGCAACTATGGATGAACGAAATAG
ACAGATCGCTGAGATAGGTGCCTCACTGATTAAGCATTGGTAACTGTCAGACCAAGTTTACTCATATATA
CTTTAGATTGATTTAAAACTTCATTTTTAATTTAAAAGGATCTAGGTGAAGATCCTTTTTGATAATCTCA
TGACCAAAATCCCTTAACGTGAGTTTTCGTTCCACTGAGCGTCAGACCCCGTAGAAAAGATCAAAGGATC
TTCTTGAGATCCTTTTTTTCTGCGCGTAATCTGCTGCTTGCAAACAAAAAAACCACCGCTACCAGCGGTG
GTTTGTTTGCCGGATCAAGAGCTACCAACTCTTTTTCCGAAGGTAACTGGCTTCAGCAGAGCGCAGATAC
CAAATACTGTTCTTCTAGTGTAGCCGTAGTTAGGCCACCACTTCAAGAACTCTGTAGCACCGCCTACATA
CCTCGCTCTGCTAATCCTGTTACCAGTGGCTGCTGCCAGTGGCGATAAGTCGTGTCTTACCGGGTTGGAC
TCAAGACGATAGTTACCGGATAAGGCGCAGCGGTCGGGCTGAACGGGGGGTTCGTGCACACAGCCCAGCT
TGGAGCGAACGACCTACACCGAACTGAGATACCTACAGCGTGAGCTATGAGAAAGCGCCACGCTTCCCGA
AGGGAGAAAGGCGGACAGGTATCCGGTAAGCGGCAGGGTCGGAA
